Addgene plasmid #174562: mt-DdCBE G1397-N
Purpose: mitochondrial-targeting DdCBE (split DddA, G1397-N) Golden Gate destination vector
Depositing lab: Jin-Soo Kim. Depositing organization: Institute for Basic Science. Publication: Chloroplast and mitochondrial DNA editing in plants. Kang BC, Bae SJ, Lee S, Lee JS, Kim A, Lee H, Baek G, Seo H, Kim J, Kim JS. Nat Plants. 2021 Jul;7(7):899-905. doi: 10.1038/s41477-021-00943-9. Epub 2021 Jul 1. PubMed 34211132.
Backbone
  Vector backbone: p3s
  Backbone size w/o insert (bp): 4211
  Total vector size (bp): 7064
  Vector type: Plant Expression
Growth in bacteria
  Bacterial resistance: Ampicillin, 100 μg/mL
  Growth temperature: 37°C
  Growth strain: DH5alpha
  Copy number: High Copy
Gene/Insert
  Gene/Insert name: DdCBE G1397-N (alt name: MTS-3xHA-N-term-Stuffer-C-term-G1397-N-UGI)
  Species: Lettuce, Rapeseed
  Insert size (bp): 2853
  Promoter: PcUbi
  Tag / fusion protein: HA
  Cloning method: Gibson Cloning
  Sequencing primers: 5′ CTAGCAACGATTGTACAATTGC
Terms and licenses: Academic/Nonprofit Terms; Industry Terms: Not Available to Industry
How to cite: mt-DdCBE G1397-N was a gift from Jin-Soo Kim (Addgene plasmid # 174562 ; http://n2t.net/addgene:174562 ; RRID:Addgene_174562)
