[The description below was written by a language model from this plasmid's Addgene catalogue record and pLannotate feature annotations shown in this document.]
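Description:
mt-DdCBE G1397-N is a plant expression plasmid on the p3s backbone that serves as a Golden Gate destination vector for building one half of a mitochondria-targeted DddA-derived cytosine base editor (DdCBE). It is maintained in E. coli as a high-copy plasmid through a ColE1/pUC-type origin and selected with ampicillin via the β-lactamase gene. According to the catalogue entry, the parsley ubiquitin (PcUbi) promoter drives an open reading frame arranged as a mitochondrial targeting sequence, a 3xHA epitope tag, the TALE N-terminal domain, a stuffer, the TALE C-terminal domain, the N-terminal half of DddA split at G1397, and a uracil glycosylase inhibitor (UGI). The stuffer is a placeholder that is swapped for a custom TALE repeat array by Golden Gate assembly, giving the fusion its DNA-binding specificity. The lac promoter/operator and lacZα fragment lying just upstream of the TALE C-terminal segment may belong to this stuffer.

The split DddA half is inactive on its own. Cytosine deamination of double-stranded DNA occurs only when it is paired with a partner construct carrying the complementary G1397-C half on a TALE bound to the adjacent site. UGI then blocks uracil excision so that C-to-T conversions are retained. The record ties the plasmid to organellar DNA editing in lettuce and rapeseed.

The annotated sequence record is 4,686 nt, well short of the stated 7,064 bp, so the feature table covers only part of the construct. It shows the TALE-derived (avrBs3) C-terminal fragment, dddA, UGI and a pea RBCS fragment that probably reflects a terminator region. It does not annotate the PcUbi promoter, targeting sequence, HA tag or TALE N-terminus. Duplicated lac elements and small SV40 and ble fragments also appear, and the record does not explain them.
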