Features (pLannotate 1.2.2; 23 found; start..end, strand, type, name):
    176..764     -  rep_origin     ori: high-copy-number ColE1/pMB1/pBR322/pUC origin of replication
    935..1795    -  CDS            AmpR: β-lactamase; bla; confers resistance to ampicillin, carbenicillin, and related antibiotics
   1796..1900    -  promoter       AmpR promoter: bla
   1995..2030    +  CDS            rop (fragment): Rop protein, which maintains plasmids at low copy number; rop
   2132..2231    +  misc_feature   bom (fragment): basis of mobility region from pBR322
   2237..2394    -  CDS            lacZα (fragment): LacZα fragment of β-galactosidase; lacZ fragment
   2391..2447    +  misc_feature   MCS: pUC18/19 multiple cloning site
   2484..2500    -  protein_bind   lac operator: The lac repressor binds to the lac operator to inhibit transcription in E. coli. This inhibition can be relieved by adding lactose or isopropyl-β-D-thiogalactopyranoside (IPTG). lac repressor encoded by lacI
   2508..2538    -  promoter       lac promoter: promoter for the E. coli lac operon
   2553..2574    -  protein_bind   CAP binding site: CAP binding activates transcription in the presence of cAMP. E. coli catabolite activator protein
   2587..2679    -  CDS            lacI (fragment): lac repressor; lacI; The lac repressor binds to the lac operator to inhibit transcription in E. coli. This inhibition can be relieved by adding lactose or isopropyl-β-D-thiogalactopyranoside (IPTG).
   2681..2785    -  rep_origin     RSF ori (fragment): Plasmids containing the RSF 1030 origin of replication can be propagated in E. coli cells that contain additional plasmids with compatible origins.
   2857..2976    +  CDS            avrBs3 (fragment): AVRB3_XANEU - Experimental evidence at protein level: Swiss-Prot protein existence level 1. Avirulence protein. Acts as a transcription factor in C.annuum plants. In susceptible plants lacking the Bs3 resistance gene induces expression of a number of genes, including genes homologous to a family of auxin-induced genes, alpha-expansin genes, pectate lyase, anthocyanidin glucoside rhamnosyl transferase and at least one transcription factor, UPA20. Their expression leads to plant hypertrophy in mesophyll cells, probably mainly mediated by UPA20 (PubMed:17962565). In resistant plants induces the h
   2977..3312    +  CDS            dddA (fragment): DDDA_BURC1 - Experimental evidence at protein level: Swiss-Prot protein existence level 1. Toxic component of a toxin-immunity protein module, which functions as a cellular contact-dependent growth inhibition (CDI) system. CDI modules allow bacteria to communicate with and inhibit the growth of closely related neighboring bacteria in a contact-dependent fashion. Bacteria that have this module inhibit or kill bacteria without it, giving them a growth advantage. Probably specifically inhibited by cognate immunity protein DddI (Probable). The C-terminal 163 residue fragment has double-stranded DN
   3322..3570    +  CDS            UGI: UNGI_BPPB2 - Experimental evidence at protein level: Swiss-Prot protein existence level 1. This protein binds specifically and reversibly to the host uracil-DNA glycosylase, preventing removal of uracil residues from PBS2 DNA by the host uracil-excision repair system. From Bacillus phage PBS2 (Bacteriophage PBS2).
   3590..3670    +  CDS            RBCS.3A (fragment): RBS3_PEA - Experimental evidence at protein level: Swiss-Prot protein existence level 1. RuBisCO catalyzes two reactions: the carboxylation of D- ribulose 1,5-bisphosphate, the primary event in carbon dioxide fixation, as well as the oxidative fragmentation of the pentose substrate. Both reactions occur simultaneously and in competition at the same active site. Although the small subunit is not catalytic it is essential for maximal activity (Probable). Binds to abscisic acid (ABA); only half of the possible binding sites are occupied in the crystal; and there are indications this is a low affi
   4063..4084    +  promoter       SV40 promoter (fragment): SV40 enhancer and early promoter
   4137..4295    +  CDS            ble (fragment): BLE_KLEPN - Experimental evidence at protein level: Swiss-Prot protein existence level 1. Binding protein with a strong affinity to the bleomycin family of antibiotics. Binds to CL990; an antimitotic-antibiotic compound. From Klebsiella pneumoniae.
   4290..4411    +  polyA_signal   SV40 poly(A) signal: SV40 polyadenylation signal
   4484..4500    -  protein_bind   lac operator: The lac repressor binds to the lac operator to inhibit transcription in E. coli. This inhibition can be relieved by adding lactose or isopropyl-β-D-thiogalactopyranoside (IPTG). lac repressor encoded by lacI
   4508..4538    -  promoter       lac promoter: promoter for the E. coli lac operon
   4553..4574    -  protein_bind   CAP binding site: CAP binding activates transcription in the presence of cAMP. E. coli catabolite activator protein
   4587..4679    -  CDS            lacI (fragment): lac repressor; lacI; The lac repressor binds to the lac operator to inhibit transcription in E. coli. This inhibition can be relieved by adding lactose or isopropyl-β-D-thiogalactopyranoside (IPTG).
>Addgene plasmid #174562 | mt-DdCBE G1397-N | addgene full sequence | sequence record 344830 | Addgene NGS Result
CTTCCTCGCTCACTGACTCGCTGCGCTCGGTCGTTCGGCTGCGGCGAGCGGTATCAGCTCACTCAAAGGC
GGTAATACGGTTATCCACAGAATCAGGGGATAACGCAGGAAAGAACATGTGAGCAAAAGGCCAGCAAAAG
GCCAGGAACCGTAAAAAGGCCGCGTTGCTGGCGTTTTTCCATAGGCTCCGCCCCCCTGACGAGCATCACA
AAAATCGACGCTCAAGTCAGAGGTGGCGAAACCCGACAGGACTATAAAGATACCAGGCGTTTCCCCCTGG
AAGCTCCCTCGTGCGCTCTCCTGTTCCGACCCTGCCGCTTACCGGATACCTGTCCGCCTTTCTCCCTTCG
GGAAGCGTGGCGCTTTCTCATAGCTCACGCTGTAGGTATCTCAGTTCGGTGTAGGTCGTTCGCTCCAAGC
TGGGCTGTGTGCACGAACCCCCCGTTCAGCCCGACCGCTGCGCCTTATCCGGTAACTATCGTCTTGAGTC
CAACCCGGTAAGACACGACTTATCGCCACTGGCAGCAGCCACTGGTAACAGGATTAGCAGAGCGAGGTAT
GTAGGCGGTGCTACAGAGTTCTTGAAGTGGTGGCCTAACTACGGCTACACTAGAAGAACAGTATTTGGTA
TCTGCGCTCTGCTGAAGCCAGTTACCTTCGGAAAAAGAGTTGGTAGCTCTTGATCCGGCAAACAAACCAC
CGCTGGTAGCGGTGGTTTTTTTGTTTGCAAGCAGCAGATTACGCGCAGAAAAAAAGGATCTCAAGAAGAT
CCTTTGATCTTTTCTACGGGGTCTGACGCTCAGTGGAACGAAAACTCACGTTAAGGGATTTTGGTCATGA
GATTATCAAAAAGGATCTTCACCTAGATCCTTTTAAATTAAAAATGAAGTTTTAAATCAATCTAAAGTAT
ATATGAGTAAACTTGGTCTGACAGTTACCAATGCTTAATCAGTGAGGCACCTATCTCAGCGATCTGTCTA
TTTCGTTCATCCATAGTTGCCTGACTCCCCGTCGTGTAGATAACTACGATACGGGAGGGCTTACCATCTG
GCCCCAGTGCTGCAATGATACCGCGAGATCCACGCTCACCGGCTCCAGATTTATCAGCAATAAACCAGCC
AGCCGGAAGGGCCGAGCGCAGAAGTGGTCCTGCAACTTTATCCGCCTCCATCCAGTCTATTAATTGTTGC
CGGGAAGCTAGAGTAAGTAGTTCGCCAGTTAATAGTTTGCGCAACGTTGTTGCCATTGCTACAGGCATCG
TGGTGTCACGCTCGTCGTTTGGTATGGCTTCATTCAGCTCCGGTTCCCAACGATCAAGGCGAGTTACATG
ATCCCCCATGTTGTGCAAAAAAGCGGTTAGCTCCTTCGGTCCTCCGATCGTTGTCAGAAGTAAGTTGGCC
GCAGTGTTATCACTCATGGTTATGGCAGCACTGCATAATTCTCTTACTGTCATGCCATCCGTAAGATGCT
TTTCTGTGACTGGTGAGTACTCAACCAAGTCATTCTGAGAATAGTGTATGCGGCGACCGAGTTGCTCTTG
CCCGGCGTCAATACGGGATAATACCGCGCCACATAGCAGAACTTTAAAAGTGCTCATCATTGGAAAACGT
TCTTCGGGGCGAAAACTCTCAAGGATCTTACCGCTGTTGAGATCCAGTTCGATGTAACCCACTCGTGCAC
CCAACTGATCTTCAGCATCTTTTACTTTCACCAGCGTTTCTGGGTGAGCAAAAACAGGAAGGCAAAATGC
CGCAAAAAAGGGAATAAGGGCGACACGGAAATGTTGAATACTCATACTCTTCCTTTTTCAATATTATTGA
AGCATTTATCAGGGTTATTGTCTCATGAGCGGATACATATTTGAATGTATTTAGAAAAATAAACAAATAG
GGGTTCCGCGCACATTTCCCCGAAAAGTGCCACCTGACGTCTAAGAAACCATTATTATCATGACATTAAC
CTATAAAAATAGGCGTATCACGAGGCCCTTTCGTCTCGCGCGTTTCGGTGATGACGGTGAAAACCTCTGA
CACATGCAGCTCCCGGAGACGGTCACAGCTTGTCTGTAAGCGGATGCCGGGAGCAGACAAGCCCGTCAGG
GCGCGTCAGCGGGTGTTGGCGGGTGTCGGGGCTGGCTTAACTATGCGGCATCAGAGCAGATTGTACTGAG
AGTGCACCATATGCGGTGTGAAATACCGCACAGATGCGTAAGGAGAAAATACCGCATCAGGCGCCATTCG
CCATTCAGGCTGCGCAACTGTTGGGAAGGGCGATCGGTGCGGGCCTCTTCGCTATTACGCCAGCTGGCGA
AAGGGGGATGTGCTGCAAGGCGATTAAGTTGGGTAACGCCAGGGTTTTCCCAGTCACGACGTTGTAAAAC
GACGGCCAGTGAATTCGAGCTCGGTACCCGGGGATCCTCTAGAGTCGACCTGCAGGCATGCAAGCTTGGC
GTAATCATGGTCATAGCTGTTTCCTGTGTGAAATTGTTATCCGCTCACAATTCCACACAACATACGAGCC
GGAAGCATAAAGTGTAAAGCCTGGGGTGCCTAATGAGTGAGCTAACTCACATTAATTGCGTTGCGCTCAC
TGCCCGCTTTCCAGTCGGGAAACCTGTCGTGCCAGCTGCATTAATGAATCGGCCAACGCGCGGGGAGAGG
CGGTTTGCGTATTGGGCGCTCTTCCGCTTCCTCGCTCACTGACTCGCTGCGCTCGGTCGTTCGGCTGCGG
CGAGCGGTATCAGCTCACTCAAAGGCGGTAATACGGTTATCCACAGAATCAGGGGGGTCTCACGGTCTGA
CTCCGGAACAGGTGGTGGCGATTGCAAGCAACGGCGGCGGCAAACAGGCTCTAGAGTCCATAGTAGCACA
ACTATCAAGACCAGATCCTGCTCTGGCTGCATTGACCAATGATCACTTGGTTGCTTTAGCTTGCCTCGGT
GGGCGTCCGGCCTTGGATGCCGTTAAGAAAGGTTTGGGAGGATCTGGATCCTATGCACTGGGACCATATC
AAATTAGTGCGCCGCAATTACCTGCCTACAATGGACAAACAGTAGGGACATTCTACTACGTCAATGACGC
AGGTGGCCTTGAATCTAAAGTTTTTTCTTCTGGCGGTCCTACTCCTTATCCAAACTATGCTAATGCTGGT
CATGTGGAGGGACAGTCAGCACTTTTCATGAGGGACAATGGTATTAGCGAAGGTCTTGTATTTCATAATA
ACCCCGAGGGCACATGTGGATTTTGTGTAAACATGACTGAAACCCTATTACCAGAGAATGCAAAAATGAC
TGTGGTCCCTCCAGAAGGCTCGGGAGGTTCAACAAATCTGAGCGACATTATTGAGAAGGAAACGGGGAAG
CAGCTGGTGATTCAGGAAAGTATCTTGATGTTGCCCGAGGAGGTTGAAGAAGTGATAGGAAACAAACCTG
AGTCGGATATACTTGTTCATACTGCTTATGATGAGTCTACTGATGAAAATGTTATGCTTCTCACAAGTGA
TGCACCTGAATATAAACCATGGGCTTTAGTTATCCAAGATTCAAATGGGGAAAACAAGATCAAGATGCTA
TGATAATCCAGGCCTCCCAGCTTTCGTCCGTATCATCGGTTTCGACAACGTTCGTCAAGTTCAATGCATC
AGTTTCATTGCCCACACACCAGAATCCTACTAAGTTTGAGTATTATGGCATTGGAAAAGCTGTTTTCTTC
TATCATTTGTTCTGCTTGTAATTTACTGTGTTCTTTCAGTTTTTGTTTTCGGACATCAAAATGCAAATGG
ATGGATAAGAGTTAATAAATGATATGGTCCTTTTGTTCATTCTCAAATTATTATTATCTGTTGTTTTTAC
TTTAATGGGTTGAATTTAAGTAAGAAAGGAACTAACAGTGTGATATTAAGGTGCAATGTTAGACATATAA
AACAGTCTTTCACCTCTCTTTGGTTATGTCTTGAATTGGTTTGTTTCTTCACTTATCTGTGTAATCAAGT
TTACTATGAGTCTATGATCAAGTAATTATGCAATCAAGTTAAGTACAGTATAGGCTTTGGGCTCTATGGC
TTCTGAGGCGGAAAGAACCAGCTGGGGCTCTAGGGGGTATCCCCACGCTGCAGTGAGCGGGACTCTGGGG
TTCGAAATGACCGACCAAGCGACGCCCAACCTGCCATCACGAGATTTCGATTCCACCGCCGCCTTCTATG
AAAGGTTGGGCTTCGGAATCGTTTTCCGGGACGCCGGCTGGATGATCCTCCAGCGCGGGGATCTCATGCT
GGAGTTCTTCGCCCACCCCAACTTGTTTATTGCAGCTTATAATGGTTACAAATAAAGCAATAGCATCACA
AATTTCACAAATAAAGCATTTTTTTCACTGCATTCTAGTTGTGGTTTGTCCAAACTCATCAATGTATCTT
ATCATGTCTGTATACCGTCGACCTCTAGCTAGAGCTTGGCGTAATCATGGTCATAGCTGTTTCCTGTGTG
AAATTGTTATCCGCTCACAATTCCACACAACATACGAGCCGGAAGCATAAAGTGTAAAGCCTGGGGTGCC
TAATGAGTGAGCTAACTCACATTAATTGCGTTGCGCTCACTGCCCGCTTTCCAGTCGGGAAACCTGTCGT
GCCAGCTGCATTAATGAATCGGCCAACGCGCGGGGAGAGGCGGTTTGCGTATTGGGCGCTCTTCCG
